Addgene plasmid #219223: SFFV-MYC-Brd 282
Purpose: Transcription factor MYC with a specific barcode assigned.
Depositing lab: Filipe Pereira. Depositing organization: Center for Neuroscience and Cell Biology, University of Coimbra. Publication: A combinatorial transcription factor screening platform for immune cell reprogramming. Kurochkin I, Altman AR, Caiado I, Pertiga-Cabral D, Halitzki E, Minaeva M, Zimmermannova O, Henriques-Oliveira L, Klein D, Nair M, Oliveira D, Cajal LR, Knittel R, Feick C, Ringner M, Martin M, Cirovic B, Pires CF, Rosa FF, Sitnicka E, Theis FJ, Pereira CF. Cell Syst. 2026 Jan 21;17(1):101457. doi: 10.1016/j.cels.2025.101457. Epub 2026 Jan 14. PubMed 41539305.
Backbone
  Vector backbone: SFFV-MCS
  Backbone size w/o insert (bp): 6638
  Vector type: Lentiviral
Growth in bacteria
  Bacterial resistance: Ampicillin, 100 μg/mL
  Growth temperature: 37°C
  Growth strain: NEB Stable
  Copy number: High Copy
Gene/Insert
  Gene/Insert name: MYC
  Species: H. sapiens (human)
  Insert size (bp): 1320
  Entrez Gene: MYC (a.k.a. MRTL, MYCC, bHLHe39, c-Myc)
  Promoter: The spleen focus-forming virus (SFFV) promoter
  Cloning method: Restriction Enzyme; 5′ cloning site Bsp119I (not destroyed); 3′ cloning site BstHI (not destroyed)
Terms and licenses: Academic/Nonprofit Terms; Industry Terms: Not Available to Industry
Depositor comments: Barcode sequence cloned into XbaI restriction site. Design of plasmid is as follows: SFFV-[TF sequence]-WPRE-[Barcode sequence].
How to cite: SFFV-MYC-Brd 282 was a gift from Filipe Pereira (Addgene plasmid # 219223 ; http://n2t.net/addgene:219223 ; RRID:Addgene_219223)
