[The description below was written by a language model from this plasmid's Addgene catalogue record and pLannotate feature annotations shown in this document.]
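Description:
SFFV-MYC-Brd 282 is a third-generation-style, self-inactivating HIV-1 lentiviral transfer plasmid built on the SFFV-MCS backbone and carrying the human transcription factor MYC together with a construct-specific barcode. It is propagated in E. coli through a high-copy ColE1/pUC-type origin with ampicillin selection (AmpR/β-lactamase). An f1 origin and remnants of a pBluescript-like framework (lacZα and lacI fragments, lac promoter/operator, T3 and T7 promoters) are also annotated. No mammalian selection marker or fluorescent reporter appears in the feature table.

The viral cassette begins with an RSV promoter fused to a truncated 5' LTR, which drives genomic RNA production in packaging cells without Tat. This is followed by the Ψ packaging signal with a partial gag region, the Rev response element for nuclear export of the unspliced genome, and the cPPT/CTS, which aids nuclear import in target cells. Downstream, the spleen focus-forming virus (SFFV) promoter, a strong promoter often chosen for haematopoietic cells, drives the roughly 1.3 kb MYC coding sequence, cloned between flanking polylinker sites. A WPRE follows to enhance transcript stability and expression, and the cassette ends in a ΔU3 3' LTR with an SV40 polyadenylation signal and SV40 origin sequence beyond it.

According to the depositor, the layout is SFFV–transcription factor–WPRE–barcode, with the barcode inserted at an XbaI site; it is not separately annotated in the feature table. Placement after the WPRE would put the barcode in the 3' portion of the transcript, so it should be possible to identify the delivered factor from expressed RNA. The plasmid belongs to a barcoded transcription factor collection for combinatorial screening of immune cell reprogramming.
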