Features (pLannotate 1.2.2; 29 found; start..end, strand, type, name):
     94..112     -  promoter       T7 promoter: promoter for bacteriophage T7 RNA polymerase
    120..275     +  CDS            lacZα (fragment): LacZα fragment of β-galactosidase; lacZ fragment
    280..708     +  rep_origin     f1 ori (sequence partly withheld): f1 bacteriophage origin of replication; arrow indicates direction of (+) strand synthesis
    761..865     +  promoter       AmpR promoter: bla
    866..1726    +  CDS            AmpR: β-lactamase; bla; confers resistance to ampicillin, carbenicillin, and related antibiotics
   1897..2485    +  rep_origin     ori: high-copy-number ColE1/pMB1/pBR322/pUC origin of replication
   2668..2760    +  CDS            lacI (fragment): lac repressor; lacI; The lac repressor binds to the lac operator to inhibit transcription in E. coli. This inhibition can be relieved by adding lactose or isopropyl-β-D-thiogalactopyranoside (IPTG).
   2773..2794    +  protein_bind   CAP binding site: CAP binding activates transcription in the presence of cAMP. E. coli catabolite activator protein
   2809..2839    +  promoter       lac promoter: promoter for the E. coli lac operon
   2847..2863    +  protein_bind   lac operator: The lac repressor binds to the lac operator to inhibit transcription in E. coli. This inhibition can be relieved by adding lactose or isopropyl-β-D-thiogalactopyranoside (IPTG). lac repressor encoded by lacI
   2908..2926    +  promoter       T3 promoter: promoter for bacteriophage T3 RNA polymerase
   2954..3180    +  promoter       RSV promoter: Rous sarcoma virus enhancer/promoter
   3181..3361    +  LTR            5' LTR (truncated): truncated 5' long terminal repeat (LTR) from HIV-1
   3408..3533    +  misc_feature   HIV-1 Ψ: packaging signal of human immunodeficiency virus type 1
   3517..3880    +  CDS            HIV-1 gag (fragment): gag protein from human immunodeficiency virus 1; gag
   4026..4259    +  misc_feature   RRE: The Rev response element (RRE) of HIV-1 allows for Rev-dependent mRNA export from the nucleus to the cytoplasm.
   4636..4736    +  CDS            Rev (fragment): human immunodeficiency virus 1 (HIV-1) Rev protein; rev; enhances nuclear export of unspliced and incompletely spliced viral mRNAs
   4755..4872    +  misc_feature   cPPT/CTS: central polypurine tract and central termination sequence of HIV-1
   4906..5307    +  promoter       SFFV promoter: spleen focus-forming virus long terminal repeat (LTR) promoter
   5317..5340    +  misc_feature   MCS (fragment): pBluescript multiple cloning site
   5365..6681    +  CDS            MYC: MYC_HUMAN - Also known as BHLHE39. Experimental evidence at protein level: Swiss-Prot protein existence level 1. Transcription factor that binds DNA in a non-specific manner, yet also specifically recognizes the core sequence 5'-CAC[GA]TG-3'. Activates the transcription of growth-related genes. Binds to the VEGFA promoter, promoting VEGFA production and subsequent sprouting angiogenesis (PubMed:24940000). Regulator of somatic reprogramming, controls self-renewal of embryonic stem cells. Functions with TAF6L to activate target gene expression through RNA polymerase II pause release (By similari
   6692..6717    +  misc_feature   MCS (fragment): pBluescript multiple cloning site
   6717..6776    +  CDS            S (fragment): HBSAG_WHV6 - Experimental evidence at transcript level: Swiss-Prot protein existence level 2. The middle envelope protein plays an important role in the budding of the virion. It is involved in the induction of budding in a nucleocapsid independent way. In this process the majority of envelope proteins bud to form subviral lipoprotein particles of 22 nm of diameter that do not contain a nucleocapsid (By similarity). From Woodchuck hepatitis B virus (isolate w64/pWS23) (WHV).
   6908..7311    +  misc_feature   WPRE: woodchuck hepatitis virus posttranscriptional regulatory element
   7369..7428    +  CDS            nef (fragment): NEF_HV1Z2 - Experimental evidence at protein level: Swiss-Prot protein existence level 1. Extracellular Nef protein targets CD4(+) T-lymphocytes for apoptosis by interacting with CXCR4 surface receptors. From Human immunodeficiency virus type 1 group M subtype D (isolate Z2/CDC-Z34) (HIV-1).
   7430..7663    +  LTR            3' LTR (ΔU3): self-inactivating 3' long terminal repeat (LTR) from HIV-1
   7735..7856    +  polyA_signal   SV40 poly(A) signal: SV40 polyadenylation signal
   7875..7896    +  rep_origin     SV40 ori (fragment): SV40 origin of replication
   7896..73      +  rep_origin     SV40 ori (across the origin): SV40 origin of replication
>Addgene plasmid #219223 | SFFV-MYC-Brd 282 | addgene full sequence | sequence record 467550 | Addgene NGS Result
ATTTATGCAGAGGCCGAGGCCGCCTCGGCCTCTGAGCTATTCCAGAAGTAGTGAGGAGGCTTTTTTGGAG
GCCTAGGGACGTACCCAATTCGCCCTATAGTGAGTCGTATTACGCGCGCTCACTGGCCGTCGTTTTACAA
CGTCGTGACTGGGAAAACCCTGGCGTTACCCAACTTAATCGCCTTGCAGCACATCCCCCTTTCGCCAGCT
GGCGTAATAGCGAAGAGGCCCGCACCGATCGCCCTTCCCAACAGTTGCGCAGCCTGAATGGCGAATGGG
[124 nt withheld, positions 280-403]
C
[91 nt withheld, positions 405-495]
A
[49 nt withheld, positions 497-545]
CCTTTGACGTTGGAGTCCACGTTCTTT
[37 nt withheld, positions 573-609]
ACCCTATCTCGGTCTATTCTTTTGATTTATAAGGGATTTTGCCGATTTCGGCCTATTGGTTAAAAAATGA
GCTGATTTAACAAAAATTTAACGCGAATTTTAACAAAATATTAACGCTTACAATTTAGGTGGCACTTTTC
GGGGAAATGTGCGCGGAACCCCTATTTGTTTATTTTTCTAAATACATTCAAATATGTATCCGCTCATGAG
ACAATAACCCTGATAAATGCTTCAATAATATTGAAAAAGGAAGAGTATGAGTATTCAACATTTCCGTGTC
GCCCTTATTCCCTTTTTTGCGGCATTTTGCCTTCCTGTTTTTGCTCACCCAGAAACGCTGGTGAAAGTAA
AAGATGCTGAAGATCAGTTGGGTGCACGAGTGGGTTACATCGAACTGGATCTCAACAGCGGTAAGATCCT
TGAGAGTTTTCGCCCCGAAGAACGTTTTCCAATGATGAGCACTTTTAAAGTTCTGCTATGTGGCGCGGTA
TTATCCCGTATTGACGCCGGGCAAGAGCAACTCGGTCGCCGCATACACTATTCTCAGAATGACTTGGTTG
AGTACTCACCAGTCACAGAAAAGCATCTTACGGATGGCATGACAGTAAGAGAATTATGCAGTGCTGCCAT
AACCATGAGTGATAACACTGCGGCCAACTTACTTCTGACAACGATCGGAGGACCGAAGGAGCTAACCGCT
TTTTTGCACAACATGGGGGATCATGTAACTCGCCTTGATCGTTGGGAACCGGAGCTGAATGAAGCCATAC
CAAACGACGAGCGTGACACCACGATGCCTGTAGCAATGGCAACAACGTTGCGCAAACTATTAACTGGCGA
ACTACTTACTCTAGCTTCCCGGCAACAATTAATAGACTGGATGGAGGCGGATAAAGTTGCAGGACCACTT
CTGCGCTCGGCCCTTCCGGCTGGCTGGTTTATTGCTGATAAATCTGGAGCCGGTGAGCGTGGGTCTCGCG
GTATCATTGCAGCACTGGGGCCAGATGGTAAGCCCTCCCGTATCGTAGTTATCTACACGACGGGGAGTCA
GGCAACTATGGATGAACGAAATAGACAGATCGCTGAGATAGGTGCCTCACTGATTAAGCATTGGTAACTG
TCAGACCAAGTTTACTCATATATACTTTAGATTGATTTAAAACTTCATTTTTAATTTAAAAGGATCTAGG
TGAAGATCCTTTTTGATAATCTCATGACCAAAATCCCTTAACGTGAGTTTTCGTTCCACTGAGCGTCAGA
CCCCGTAGAAAAGATCAAAGGATCTTCTTGAGATCCTTTTTTTCTGCGCGTAATCTGCTGCTTGCAAACA
AAAAAACCACCGCTACCAGCGGTGGTTTGTTTGCCGGATCAAGAGCTACCAACTCTTTTTCCGAAGGTAA
CTGGCTTCAGCAGAGCGCAGATACCAAATACTGTTCTTCTAGTGTAGCCGTAGTTAGGCCACCACTTCAA
GAACTCTGTAGCACCGCCTACATACCTCGCTCTGCTAATCCTGTTACCAGTGGCTGCTGCCAGTGGCGAT
AAGTCGTGTCTTACCGGGTTGGACTCAAGACGATAGTTACCGGATAAGGCGCAGCGGTCGGGCTGAACGG
GGGGTTCGTGCACACAGCCCAGCTTGGAGCGAACGACCTACACCGAACTGAGATACCTACAGCGTGAGCT
ATGAGAAAGCGCCACGCTTCCCGAAGGGAGAAAGGCGGACAGGTATCCGGTAAGCGGCAGGGTCGGAACA
GGAGAGCGCACGAGGGAGCTTCCAGGGGGAAACGCCTGGTATCTTTATAGTCCTGTCGGGTTTCGCCACC
TCTGACTTGAGCGTCGATTTTTGTGATGCTCGTCAGGGGGGCGGAGCCTATGGAAAAACGCCAGCAACGC
GGCCTTTTTACGGTTCCTGGCCTTTTGCTGGCCTTTTGCTCACATGTTCTTTCCTGCGTTATCCCCTGAT
TCTGTGGATAACCGTATTACCGCCTTTGAGTGAGCTGATACCGCTCGCCGCAGCCGAACGACCGAGCGCA
GCGAGTCAGTGAGCGAGGAAGCGGAAGAGCGCCCAATACGCAAACCGCCTCTCCCCGCGCGTTGGCCGAT
TCATTAATGCAGCTGGCACGACAGGTTTCCCGACTGGAAAGCGGGCAGTGAGCGCAACGCAATTAATGTG
AGTTAGCTCACTCATTAGGCACCCCAGGCTTTACACTTTATGCTTCCGGCTCGTATGTTGTGTGGAATTG
TGAGCGGATAACAATTTCACACAGGAAACAGCTATGACCATGATTACGCCAAGCGCGCAATTAACCCTCA
CTAAAGGGAACAAAAGCTGGAGCTGCAAGCTTAATGTAGTCTTATGCAATACTCTTGTAGTCTTGCAACA
TGGTAACGATGAGTTAGCAACATGCCTTACAAGGAGAGAAAAAGCACCGTGCATGCCGATTGGTGGAAGT
AAGGTGGTACGATCGTGCCTTATTAGGAAGGCAACAGACGGGTCTGACATGGATTGGACGAACCACTGAA
TTGCCGCATTGCAGAGATATTGTATTTAAGTGCCTAGCTCGATACATAAACGGGTCTCTCTGGTTAGACC
AGATCTGAGCCTGGGAGCTCTCTGGCTAACTAGGGAACCCACTGCTTAAGCCTCAATAAAGCTTGCCTTG
AGTGCTTCAAGTAGTGTGTGCCCGTCTGTTGTGTGACTCTGGTAACTAGAGATCCCTCAGACCCTTTTAG
TCAGTGTGGAAAATCTCTAGCAGTGGCGCCCGAACAGGGACTTGAAAGCGAAAGGGAAACCAGAGGAGCT
CTCTCGACGCAGGACTCGGCTTGCTGAAGCGCGCACGGCAAGAGGCGAGGGGCGGCGACTGGTGAGTACG
CCAAAAATTTTGACTAGCGGAGGCTAGAAGGAGAGAGATGGGTGCGAGAGCGTCAGTATTAAGCGGGGGA
GAATTAGATCGCGATGGGAAAAAATTCGGTTAAGGCCAGGGGGAAAGAAAAAATATAAATTAAAACATAT
AGTATGGGCAAGCAGGGAGCTAGAACGATTCGCAGTTAATCCTGGCCTGTTAGAAACATCAGAAGGCTGT
AGACAAATACTGGGACAGCTACAACCATCCCTTCAGACAGGATCAGAAGAACTTAGATCATTATATAATA
CAGTAGCAACCCTCTATTGTGTGCATCAAAGGATAGAGATAAAAGACACCAAGGAAGCTTTAGACAAGAT
AGAGGAAGAGCAAAACAAAAGTAAGACCACCGCACAGCAAGCGGCCGCTGATCTTCAGACCTGGAGGAGG
AGATATGAGGGACAATTGGAGAAGTGAATTATATAAATATAAAGTAGTAAAAATTGAACCATTAGGAGTA
GCACCCACCAAGGCAAAGAGAAGAGTGGTGCAGAGAGAAAAAAGAGCAGTGGGAATAGGAGCTTTGTTCC
TTGGGTTCTTGGGAGCAGCAGGAAGCACTATGGGCGCAGCGTCAATGACGCTGACGGTACAGGCCAGACA
ATTATTGTCTGGTATAGTGCAGCAGCAGAACAATTTGCTGAGGGCTATTGAGGCGCAACAGCATCTGTTG
CAACTCACAGTCTGGGGCATCAAGCAGCTCCAGGCAAGAATCCTGGCTGTGGAAAGATACCTAAAGGATC
AACAGCTCCTGGGGATTTGGGGTTGCTCTGGAAAACTCATTTGCACCACTGCTGTGCCTTGGAATGCTAG
TTGGAGTAATAAATCTCTGGAACAGATTTGGAATCACACGACCTGGATGGAGTGGGACAGAGAAATTAAC
AATTACACAAGCTTAATACACTCCTTAATTGAAGAATCGCAAAACCAGCAAGAAAAGAATGAACAAGAAT
TATTGGAATTAGATAAATGGGCAAGTTTGTGGAATTGGTTTAACATAACAAATTGGCTGTGGTATATAAA
ATTATTCATAATGATAGTAGGAGGCTTGGTAGGTTTAAGAATAGTTTTTGCTGTACTTTCTATAGTGAAT
AGAGTTAGGCAGGGATATTCACCATTATCGTTTCAGACCCACCTCCCAACCCCGAGGGGACCCGACAGGC
CCGAAGGAATAGAAGAAGAAGGTGGAGAGAGAGACAGAGACAGATCCATTCGATTAGTGAACGGATCTCG
ACGGTATCGGTTAACTTTTAAAAGAAAAGGGGGGATTGGGGGGTACAGTGCAGGGGAAAGAATAGTAGAC
ATAATAGCAACAGACATACAAACTAAAGAATTACAAAAACAAATTACAAAAATTCAAAATTTTATCGATC
ACGAGACTAGCCTCGAGCTGGCTGCAGTAACGCCATTTTGCAAGGCATGGAAAAATACCAAACCAAGAAT
AGAGAAGTTCAGATCAAGGGCGGGTACATGAAAATAGCTAACGTTGGGCCAAACAGGATATCTGCGGTGA
GCAGTTTCGGCCCCGGCCCGGGGCCAAGAACAGATGGTCACCGCAGTTTCGGCCCCGGCCCGAGGCCAAG
AACAGATGGTCCCCAGATATGGCCCAACCCTCAGCAGTTTCTTAAGACCCATCAGATGTTTCCAGGCTCC
CCCAAGGACCTGAAATGACCCTGCGCCTTATTTGAATTAACCAATCAGCCTGCTTCTCGCTTCTGTTCGC
GCGCTTCTGCTTCCCGAGCTCTATAAAAGAGCTCACAACCCCTCACTCGGCGCGCCAGTCCTCCGACAGA
CTGAGTCGGCCGGTCGAATCAAGCTTATCGATACCGTCGACGGATCCGCTAGCCCGCGGTTCGAAATGCC
CCTCAACGTTAGCTTCACCAACAGGAACTATGACCTCGACTACGACTCGGTGCAGCCGTATTTCTACTGC
GACGAGGAGGAGAACTTCTACCAGCAGCAGCAGCAGAGCGAGCTGCAGCCCCCGGCGCCCAGCGAGGATA
TCTGGAAGAAATTCGAGCTGCTGCCCACCCCGCCCCTGTCCCCTAGCCGCCGCTCCGGGCTCTGCTCGCC
CTCCTACGTTGCGGTCACACCCTTCTCCCTTCGGGGAGACAACGACGGCGGTGGCGGGAGCTTCTCCACG
GCCGACCAGCTGGAGATGGTGACCGAGCTGCTGGGAGGAGACATGGTGAACCAGAGTTTCATCTGCGACC
CGGACGACGAGACCTTCATCAAAAACATCATCATCCAGGACTGTATGTGGAGCGGCTTCTCGGCCGCCGC
CAAGCTCGTCTCAGAGAAGCTGGCCTCCTACCAGGCTGCGCGCAAAGACAGCGGCAGCCCGAACCCCGCC
CGCGGCCACAGCGTCTGCTCCACCTCCAGCTTGTACCTGCAGGATCTGAGCGCCGCCGCCTCAGAGTGCA
TCGACCCCTCGGTGGTCTTCCCCTACCCTCTCAACGACAGCAGCTCGCCCAAGTCCTGCGCCTCGCAAGA
CTCCAGCGCCTTCTCTCCGTCCTCGGATTCTCTGCTCTCCTCGACGGAGTCCTCCCCGCAGGGCAGCCCC
GAGCCCCTGGTGCTCCATGAGGAGACACCGCCCACCACCAGCAGCGACTCTGAGGAGGAACAAGAAGATG
AGGAAGAAATCGATGTTGTTTCTGTGGAAAAGAGGCAGGCTCCTGGCAAAAGGTCAGAGTCTGGATCACC
TTCTGCTGGAGGCCACAGCAAACCTCCTCACAGCCCACTGGTCCTCAAGAGGTGCCACGTCTCCACACAT
CAGCACAACTACGCAGCGCCTCCCTCCACTCGGAAGGACTATCCTGCTGCCAAGAGGGTCAAGTTGGACA
GTGTCAGAGTCCTGAGACAGATCAGCAACAACCGAAAATGCACCAGCCCCAGGTCCTCGGACACCGAGGA
GAATGTCAAGAGGCGAACACACAACGTCTTGGAGCGCCAGAGGAGGAACGAGCTAAAACGGAGCTTTTTT
GCCCTGCGTGACCAGATCCCGGAGTTGGAAAACAATGAAAAGGCCCCCAAGGTAGTTATCCTTAAAAAAG
CCACAGCATACATCCTGTCCGTCCAAGCAGAGGAGCAAAAGCTCATTTCTGAAGAGGACTTGTTGCGGAA
ACGACGAGAACAGTTGAAACACAAACTTGAACAGCTACGGAACTCTTGTGCGTAGACCGGTCGGATCCCC
CGGGCTGCAGGAATTCGAGCATCTTACCGCCATTTATTCCCATATTTGTTCTGTTTTTCTTGATTTGGGT
ATACATTTAAATGTTAATAAAACAAAATGGTGGGGCAATCATTTACATTTTTAGGGATATGTAATTACTA
GTTCAGGTGTATTGCCACAAGACAAACATGTTAAGAAACTTTCCCGTTATTTACGCTCTGTTCCTGTTAA
TCAACCTCTGGATTACAAAATTTGTGAAAGATTGACTGATATTCTTAACTATGTTGCTCCTTTTACGCTG
TGTGGATATGCTGCTTTAATGCCTCTGTATCATGCTATTGCTTCCCGTACGGCTTTCGTTTTCTCCTCCT
TGTATAAATCCTGGTTGCTGTCTCTTTATGAGGAGTTGTGGCCCGTTGTCCGTCAACGTGGCGTGGTGTG
CTCTGTGTTTGCTGACGCAACCCCCACTGGCTGGGGCATTGCCACCACCTGTCAACTCCTTTCTGGGACT
TTCGCTTTCCCCCTCCCGATCGCCACGGCAGAACTCATCGCCGCCTGCCTTGCCCGCTGCTGGACAGGGG
CTAGGTTGCTGGGCACTGATAATTCCGTGGTGTTGTCGGGGAAGCTGACGTCCTTTGCAATTCGATATCA
AGCTGTACCTTCTAGATGTACACGTCGCCAAGCGCTTCTAGACCAATGACTTACAAGGCAGCTGTAGATC
TTAGCCACTTTTTAAAAGAAAAGGGGGGACTGGAAGGGCTAATTCACTCCCAACGAAGACAAGATCTGCT
TTTTGCTTGTACTGGGTCTCTCTGGTTAGACCAGATCTGAGCCTGGGAGCTCTCTGGCTAACTAGGGAAC
CCACTGCTTAAGCCTCAATAAAGCTTGCCTTGAGTGCTTCAAGTAGTGTGTGCCCGTCTGTTGTGTGACT
CTGGTAACTAGAGATCCCTCAGACCCTTTTAGTCAGTGTGGAAAATCTCTAGCAGTAGTAGTTCATGTCA
TCTTATTATTCAGTATTTATAACTTGCAAAGAAATGAATATCAGAGAGTGAGAGGAACTTGTTTATTGCA
GCTTATAATGGTTACAAATAAAGCAATAGCATCACAAATTTCACAAATAAAGCATTTTTTTCACTGCATT
CTAGTTGTGGTTTGTCCAAACTCATCAATGTATCTTATCATGTCTGGCTCTAGCTATCCCGCCCCTAACT
CCGCCCATCCCGCCCCTAACTCCGCCCAGTTCCGCCCATTCTCCGCCCCATGGCTGACTAATTTTTTTT
