>Addgene plasmid #219223 | SFFV-MYC-Brd 282 | depositor partial sequence | sequence record 428149 | TF ORF
ATGCCCCTCAACGTTAGCTTCACCAACAGGAACTATGACCTCGACTACGACTCGGTGCAGCCGTATTTCT
ACTGCGACGAGGAGGAGAACTTCTACCAGCAGCAGCAGCAGAGCGAGCTGCAGCCCCCGGCGCCCAGCGA
GGATATCTGGAAGAAATTCGAGCTGCTGCCCACCCCGCCCCTGTCCCCTAGCCGCCGCTCCGGGCTCTGC
TCGCCCTCCTACGTTGCGGTCACACCCTTCTCCCTTCGGGGAGACAACGACGGCGGTGGCGGGAGCTTCT
CCACGGCCGACCAGCTGGAGATGGTGACCGAGCTGCTGGGAGGAGACATGGTGAACCAGAGTTTCATCTG
CGACCCGGACGACGAGACCTTCATCAAAAACATCATCATCCAGGACTGTATGTGGAGCGGCTTCTCGGCC
GCCGCCAAGCTCGTCTCAGAGAAGCTGGCCTCCTACCAGGCTGCGCGCAAAGACAGCGGCAGCCCGAACC
CCGCCCGCGGCCACAGCGTCTGCTCCACCTCCAGCTTGTACCTGCAGGATCTGAGCGCCGCCGCCTCAGA
GTGCATCGACCCCTCGGTGGTCTTCCCCTACCCTCTCAACGACAGCAGCTCGCCCAAGTCCTGCGCCTCG
CAAGACTCCAGCGCCTTCTCTCCGTCCTCGGATTCTCTGCTCTCCTCGACGGAGTCCTCCCCGCAGGGCA
GCCCCGAGCCCCTGGTGCTCCATGAGGAGACACCGCCCACCACCAGCAGCGACTCTGAGGAGGAACAAGA
AGATGAGGAAGAAATCGATGTTGTTTCTGTGGAAAAGAGGCAGGCTCCTGGCAAAAGGTCAGAGTCTGGA
TCACCTTCTGCTGGAGGCCACAGCAAACCTCCTCACAGCCCACTGGTCCTCAAGAGGTGCCACGTCTCCA
CACATCAGCACAACTACGCAGCGCCTCCCTCCACTCGGAAGGACTATCCTGCTGCCAAGAGGGTCAAGTT
GGACAGTGTCAGAGTCCTGAGACAGATCAGCAACAACCGAAAATGCACCAGCCCCAGGTCCTCGGACACC
GAGGAGAATGTCAAGAGGCGAACACACAACGTCTTGGAGCGCCAGAGGAGGAACGAGCTAAAACGGAGCT
TTTTTGCCCTGCGTGACCAGATCCCGGAGTTGGAAAACAATGAAAAGGCCCCCAAGGTAGTTATCCTTAA
AAAAGCCACAGCATACATCCTGTCCGTCCAAGCAGAGGAGCAAAAGCTCATTTCTGAAGAGGACTTGTTG
CGGAAACGACGAGAACAGTTGAAACACAAACTTGAACAGCTACGGAACTCTTGTGCGTAG
