>Addgene plasmid #219223 | SFFV-MYC-Brd 282 | depositor partial sequence | sequence record 428150 | Barcode sequence
TGTACACGTCGCCAAGCGCT
